>Addgene plasmid #152272 | pGBW-m4134156 | addgene full sequence | sequence record 307255 | Addgene NGS Result
CACCATGGGTAATGCAACAGAAGTGCCTGCCAATTCAACTGTATTATCTTTCTGTGCTTTTGCTGTAGAT
GCTGCTAAAGCTTACAAAGATTATCTAGCTAGTGGGGGACAACCAATCACTAATTGTGTTAAGATGTTGT
GTACACACACTGGTACTGGTCAGGCAATAACAGTTACACCGGAAGCCAATATGGATCAAGAATCCTTTGG
TGGTGCATCGTGTTGTCTGTACTGCCGTTGCCACATAGATCATCCAAATCCTAAAGGATTTTGTGACTTA
AAAGGTAAGTATGTACAAATACCTACAACTTGTGCTAATGACCCTGTGGGTTTTACACTTAAAAACACAG
TCTGTACCGTCTGCGGTATGTGGAAAGGTTATGGCTGTAGTTGTGATCAACTCCGCGAACCCATGCTTGA
AAACCTTTACTTTCAGTCGATGGATTATAAGGACCACGATGGAGACTACAAAGATCATGACATTGATTAC
AAGGACGACGATGACAAATAAGCTAGCTTGACTGACTGAGATACAGCGTACCTTCAGCTCACAGACATGA
TAAGATACATTGATGAGTTTGGACAAACCACAACTAGAATGCAGTGAAAAAAATGCTTTATTTGTGAAAT
TTGTGATGCTATTGCTTTATTTGTAACCATTATAAGCTGCAATAAACAAGTTAACAACAACAATTGCATT
CATTTTATGTTTCAGGTTCAGGGGGAGGTGTGGGAGGTTTTTTAAAGCAAGTAAAACCTCTACAAATGTG
GTATTGGCCCATCTCTATCGGTATCGTAGCATAACCCCTTGGGGCCTCTAAACGGGTCTTGAGGGGTTTT
TTGTGCCCCTCGGGCCGGATTGCTATCTACCGGCATTGGCGCAGAAAAAAATGCCTGATGCGACGCTGCG
CGTCTTATACTCCCACATATGCCAGATTCAGCAACGGATACGGCTTCCCCAACTTGCCCACTTCCATACG
TGTCCTCCTTACCAGAAATTTATCCTTAAGGTCGTCAGCTATCCTGCAGGCGATCTCTCGATTTCGATCA
AGACATTCCTTTAATGGTCTTTTCTGGACACCACTAGGGGTCAGAAGTAGTTCATCAAACTTTCTTCCCT
CCCTAATCTCATTGGTTACCTTGGGCTATCGAAACTTAATTAACCAGTCAAGTCAGCTACTTGGCGAGAT
CGACTTGTCTGGGTTTCGACTACGCTCAGAATTGCGTCAGTCAAGTTCGATCTGGTCCTTGCTATTGCAC
CCGTTCTCCGATTACGAGTTTCATTTAAATCATGTGAGCAAAAGGCCAGCAAAAGGCCAGGAACCGTAAA
AAGGCCGCGTTGCTGGCGTTTTTCCATAGGCTCCGCCCCCCTGACGAGCATCACAAAAATCGACGCTCAA
GTCAGAGGTGGCGAAACCCGACAGGACTATAAAGATACCAGGCGTTTCCCCCTGGAAGCTCCCTCGTGCG
CTCTCCTGTTCCGACCCTGCCGCTTACCGGATACCTGTCCGCCTTTCTCCCTTCGGGAAGCGTGGCGCTT
TCTCATAGCTCACGCTGTAGGTATCTCAGTTCGGTGTAGGTCGTTCGCTCCAAGCTGGGCTGTGTGCACG
AACCCCCCGTTCAGCCCGACCGCTGCGCCTTATCCGGTAACTATCGTCTTGAGTCCAACCCGGTAAGACA
CGACTTATCGCCACTGGCAGCAGCCACTGGTAACAGGATTAGCAGAGCGAGGTATGTAGGCGGTGCTACA
GAGTTCTTGAAGTGGTGGCCTAACTACGGCTACACTAGAAGAACAGTATTTGGTATCTGCGCTCTGCTGA
AGCCAGTTACCTTCGGAAAAAGAGTTGGTAGCTCTTGATCCGGCAAACAAACCACCGCTGGTAGCGGTGG
TTTTTTTGTTTGCAAGCAGCAGATTACGCGCAGAAAAAAAGGATCTCAAGAAGATCCTTTGATCTTTTCT
ACGGGGTCTGACGCTCAGTGGAACGAAAACTCACGTTAAGGGATTTTGGTCATGAGATTATCAAAAAGGA
TCTTCACCTAGATCCTTTTAAATTAAAAATGAAGTTTTAAATCAATCTAAAGTATATATGAGTAAACTTG
GTCTGACAGTTACCAATGCTTAATCAGTGAGGCACCTATCTCAGCGATCTGTCTATTTCGTTCATCCATA
GTTGCATTTAAATTTCCGAACTCTCCAAGGCCCTCGTCGGAAAATCTTCAAACCTTTCGTCCGATCCATC
TTGCAGGCTACCTCTCGAACGAACTATCGCAAGTCTCTTGGCCGGCCTTGCGCCTTGGCTATTGCTTGGC
AGCGCCTATCGCCAGGTATTACTCCAATCCCGAATATCCGAGATCGGGATCACCCGAGAGAAGTTCAACC
TACATCCTCAATCCCGATCTATCCGAGATCCGAGGAATATCGAAATCGGGGCGCGCCTGGCCTCCGCGCC
GGGTTTTGGCGCCTCCCGCGGGCGCCCCCCTCGTCACGGCGAGCGCTGCCACGTCAGACGAAGGGCGCAG
GAGCGTCCTGATCCTTCCGCCCGGACGCTCAGGACAGCGGCCCGCTGCTCATAAGACTCGGCCTTAGAAC
CCCAGTATCAGCAGAAGGACATTTTAGGACGGGACTTGGGTGACTCTAGGGCACTGGTTTTCTTTCCAGA
GAGCGGAACAGGCGAGGAAAAGTAGTCCCTTCTCGGCGATTCTGCGGAGGGATCTCCGTGGGGCGGTGAA
CGCCGATGATTATATAAGGACGCGCCGGGTGTGGCACAGCTAGTTCCGTCGCAGCCGGGATTTGGGTCGC
GGTTCTTGTTTGTGGATCGCTGTGATCGTCACTTGGTGAGTAGCGGGCTGCTGGGCTGGCCGGGGCTTTC
GTGGCCGCCGGGCCGCTCGGTGGGACGGAAGCGTGTGGAGAGACCGCCAAGGGCTGTAGTCTGGGTCCGC
GAGCAAGGTTGCCCTGAACTGGGGGTTGGGGGGAGCGCAGCAAAATGGCGGCTGTTCCCGAGTCTTGAAT
GGAAGACGCTTGTGAGGCGGGCTGTGAGGTCGTTGAAACAAGGTGGGGGGCATGGTGGGCGGCAAGAACC
CAAGGTCTTGAGCCCTTCGCTAATGCGGGAAAGCTCTTATTCGGGTGAGATGGGCTGGGCACCATCTGGG
GACCCTGACGTGAAGTTTGTCACTGACTGGAGAACTCGGTTTGTCGTCTGTTGCGGGGGCGGCAGTTATG
GCGGTGCCGTTGGGCAGTGCACCCGTACCTTTGGGAGCGCGCGCCCTCGTCGTGTCGTGACGTCACCCGT
TCTGTTGGCTTATAATGCAGGGTGGGGCCACCTGCCGGTAGGTGTGCGGTAGGCTTTTCTCCGTCGCAGG
ACGCAGGGTTCGGGCCTAGGGTAGGCTCTCCTGAATCGACAGGCGCCGGACCTCTGGTGAGGGGAGGGAT
AAGTGAGGCGTCAGTTTCTTTGGTCGGTTTTATGTACCTATCTTCTTAAGTAGCTGAAGCTCCGGTTTTG
AACTATGCGCTCGGGGTTGGCGAGTGTGTTTTGTGAAGTTTTTTAGGCACCTTTTGAAATGTAATCATTT
GGGTCAATATGTAATTTTCAGTGTTAGACTTGTAAATTGTCCGCTAAATTCTGGCCGTTTTTGGCTTTTT
TGTTAGACAACATGACCGAGTACAAGCCCACGGTGCGCCTCGCCACCCGCGACGACGTCCCCAGGGCCGT
ACGCACCCTCGCCGCCGCGTTCGCCGACTACCCCGCCACGCGCCACACCGTCGATCCGGACCGCCACATC
GAGCGGGTCACCGAGCTGCAAGAACTCTTCCTCACGCGCGTCGGGCTCGACATCGGCAAGGTGTGGGTCG
CGGACGACGGCGCCGCGGTGGCGGTCTGGACCACGCCGGAGAGCGTCGAAGCGGGGGCGGTGTTCGCCGA
GATCGGCCCGCGCATGGCCGAGTTGAGCGGTTCCCGGCTGGCCGCGCAGCAACAGATGGAGGGCCTCCTG
GCGCCGCACCGGCCCAAGGAGCCCGCGTGGTTCCTGGCCACCGTCGGCGTCTCGCCCGACCACCAGGGCA
AGGGTCTGGGCAGCGCCGTCGTGCTCCCCGGAGTGGAGGCCGCCGAGCGCGCCGGGGTGCCCGCCTTCCT
GGAGACCTCCGCGCCCCGCAACCTCCCCTTCTACGAGCGGCTCGGCTTCACCGTCACCGCCGACGTCGAG
GTGCCCGAAGGACCGCGCACCTGGTGCATGACCCGCAAGCCCGGTGCCTAGGCTAGTATGTAAGCCTAGT
CTTAGATAATAAAATCGCTATCCATCGAAGATGGATGTGTGTTGGTTTTTTGTGTGTGTAACGCTAGGCG
CGCCTGGTGTACCGAGAACGATCCTCTCAGTGCGAGTCTCGACGATCCATATCGTTGCTTGGCAGTCAGC
CAGTCGGAATCCAGCTTGGGACCCAGGAAGTCCAATCGTCAGATATTGTACTCAAGCCTGGTCACGGCAG
CGTACCGATCTGTTTAAACCTAGATATTGATAGTCTGATCGGTCAACGTATAATCGAGTCCTAGCTTTTG
CAAACATCTATCAAGAGACAGGATCAGCAGGAGGCTTTCGCATGAGTATTCAACATTTCCGTGTCGCCCT
TATTCCCTTTTTTGCGGCATTTTGCCTTCCTGTTTTTGCTCACCCAGAAACGCTGGTGAAAGTAAAAGAT
GCTGAAGATCAGTTGGGTGCGCGAGTGGGTTACATCGAACTGGATCTCAACAGCGGTAAGATCCTTGAGA
GTTTTCGCCCCGAAGAACGCTTTCCAATGATGAGCACTTTTAAAGTTCTGCTATGTGGCGCGGTATTATC
CCGTATTGACGCCGGGCAAGAGCAACTCGGTCGCCGCATACACTATTCTCAGAATGACTTGGTTGAGTAT
TCACCAGTCACAGAAAAGCATCTTACGGATGGCATGACAGTAAGAGAATTATGCAGTGCTGCCATAACCA
TGAGTGATAACACTGCGGCCAACTTACTTCTGACAACGATTGGAGGACCGAAGGAGCTAACCGCTTTTTT
GCACAACATGGGGGATCATGTAACTCGCCTTGATCGTTGGGAACCGGAGCTGAATGAAGCCATACCAAAC
GACGAGCGTGACACCACGATGCCTGTAGCAATGGCAACAACCTTGCGTAAACTATTAACTGGCGAACTAC
TTACTCTAGCTTCCCGGCAACAGTTGATAGACTGGATGGAGGCGGATAAAGTTGCAGGACCACTTCTGCG
CTCGGCCCTTCCGGCTGGCTGGTTTATTGCTGATAAATCTGGAGCCGGTGAGCGTGGGTCTCGCGGTATC
ATTGCAGCACTGGGGCCAGATGGTAAGCCCTCCCGTATCGTAGTTATCTACACGACGGGGAGTCAGGCAA
CTATGGATGAACGAAATAGACAGATCGCTGAGATAGGTGCCTCACTGATTAAGCATTGGTAACCGATTCT
AGGTGCATTGGCGCAGAAAAAAATGCCTGATGCGACGCTGCGCGTCTTATACTCCCACATATGCCAGATT
CAGCAACGGATACGGCTTCCCCAACTTGCCCACTTCCATACGTGTCCTCCTTACCAGAAATTTATCCTTA
AGATCCCGAATCGTTTAAACTCGACTCTGGCTCTATCGAATCTCCGTCGTTTCGAGCTTACGCGAACAGC
CGTGGCGCTCATTTGCTCGTCGGGCATCGAATCTCGTCAGCTATCGTCAGCTTACCTTTTTGGCAGCGAT
CGCGGCTCCCGACATCTTGGACCATTAGCTCCACAGGTATCTTCTTCCCTCTAGTGGTCATAACAGCAGC
TTCAGCTACCTCTCAATTCAAAAAACCCCTCAAGACCCGTTTAGAGGCCCCAAGGGGTTATGCTATCAAT
CGTTGCGTTACACACACAAAAAACCAACACACATCCATCTTCGATGGATAGCGATTTTATTATCTAACTG
CTGATCGAGTGTAGCCAGATCTAGTAATCAATTACGGGGTCATTAGTTCATAGCCCATATATGGAGTTCC
GCGTTACATAACTTACGGTAAATGGCCCGCCTGGCTGACCGCCCAACGACCCCCGCCCATTGACGTCAAT
AATGACGTATGTTCCCATAGTAACGCCAATAGGGACTTTCCATTGACGTCAATGGGTGGAGTATTTACGG
TAAACTGCCCACTTGGCAGTACATCAAGTGTATCATATGCCAAGTACGCCCCCTATTGACGTCAATGACG
GTAAATGGCCCGCCTGGCATTATGCCCAGTACATGACCTTATGGGACTTTCCTACTTGGCAGTACATCTA
CGTATTAGTCATCGCTATTACCATGCTGATGCGGTTTTGGCAGTACATCAATGGGCGTGGATAGCGGTTT
GACTCACGGGGATTTCCAAGTCTCCACCCCATTGACGTCAATGGGAGTTTGTTTTGGCACCAAAATCAAC
GGGACTTTCCAAAATGTCGTAACAACTCCGCCCCATTGACGCAAATGGGCGGTAGGCGTGTACGGTGGGA
GGTCTATATAAGCAGAGCTGGTTTAGTGAACCGTCAGATCAGATCTTTGTCGATCCTACCATCCACTCGA
CACACCCGCCAGCGGCCGC
Features (pLannotate 1.2.2; 20 found; start..end, strand, type, name):
    485..507     +  CDS            FLAG (fragment): FLAG® epitope tag, followed by an enterokinase cleavage site
    561..682     -  polyA_signal   SV40 poly(A) signal: SV40 polyadenylation signal
    705..774     -  CDS            large T antigen (fragment): large T antigen from SV40 (simian virus 40)
    797..843     +  terminator     T7 terminator: transcription terminator for bacteriophage T7 RNA polymerase
    873..1009    +  terminator     rrnG terminator: transcription terminator from the E. coli ribosomal RNA rrnG operon (Albrechtsen et al., 1991)
   1054..1125    +  misc_feature   3' β-globin insulator: insulator downstream of the human β-globin locus (Farrell et al., 2002)
   1351..1939    -  rep_origin     ori: high-copy-number ColE1/pMB1/pBR322/pUC origin of replication
   2111..2175    -  CDS            bla(M) (fragment): β-lactamase lacking the signal sequence; bla(M); allows cytosolic expression of β-lactamase
   2439..3648    +  promoter       UbC promoter: human ubiquitin C promoter
   3652..4249    +  CDS            PuroR (fragment): puromycin N-acetyltransferase; pac from Streptomyces; confers resistance to puromycin
   4278..4326    +  polyA_signal   poly(A) signal: synthetic polyadenylation signal
   4592..5452    +  CDS            AmpR: β-lactamase; bla; confers resistance to ampicillin, carbenicillin, and related antibiotics
   5465..5601    +  terminator     rrnG terminator: transcription terminator from the E. coli ribosomal RNA rrnG operon (Albrechtsen et al., 1991)
   5753..5824    +  misc_feature   5' β-globin insulator: insulator upstream of the human β-globin locus (Farrell et al., 2002)
   5829..5875    -  terminator     T7 terminator: transcription terminator for bacteriophage T7 RNA polymerase
   5893..5941    -  polyA_signal   poly(A) signal: synthetic polyadenylation signal
   6022..6325    +  enhancer       CMV enhancer: human cytomegalovirus immediate early enhancer
   6398..6415    -  promoter       CMV promoter (fragment): human cytomegalovirus (CMV) immediate early promoter
   6478..6529    +  promoter       CMVd2 promoter: truncated human cytomegalovirus (CMV) immediate early promoter that yields moderately reduced expression relative to the full-length promoter
   6595..439     +  CDS            R1A_SARS2 (fragment) (across the origin): Experimental evidence at protein level: Swiss-Prot protein existence level 1. [Non-structural protein 10]: Plays a pivotal role in viral transcription by stimulating both nsp14 3'-5' exoribonuclease and nsp16 2'-O-methyltransferase activities. Therefore plays an essential role in viral mRNAs cap methylation. From Severe acute respiratory syndrome coronavirus 2 (2019-nCoV) (SARS-CoV-2).
