[The description below was written by a language model from this plasmid's Addgene catalogue record and pLannotate feature annotations shown in this document.]
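Description:
pGBW-m4134156 is a mammalian expression plasmid built on the pTwist_CMV_Puro_6 backbone for producing the SARS-CoV-2 non-structural protein 10 (nsp10), a mature cleavage product of the ORF1ab polyprotein. It is propagated in E. coli as a high-copy plasmid through a ColE1/pUC-type origin and selected with ampicillin via a full-length β-lactamase gene. The sequenced record is about 6.6 kb, consistent with the stated backbone plus a wild-type insert of roughly 410 bp.

The nsp10 coding sequence, which spans the numbering origin of the circular record, sits downstream of the CMV immediate-early enhancer and promoter elements and is followed by an SV40 polyadenylation signal. According to the catalogue entry, the backbone supplies a C-terminal TEV-cleavable 3xFLAG tag. The annotation detects a FLAG fragment just after the insert, in keeping with this, although the TEV site itself is not annotated. The tag allows detection or affinity capture of the protein, with the option of removing it by TEV protease. A separate cassette, in which the human ubiquitin C promoter drives puromycin N-acetyltransferase with a synthetic poly(A) signal, permits puromycin selection of transfected mammalian cells. The expression unit is flanked by β-globin insulator elements, T7 and rrnG transcription terminators and an upstream synthetic poly(A) signal, features that generally serve to isolate it from read-through transcription from neighbouring regions.

nsp10 acts as a cofactor that stimulates the nsp14 exoribonuclease and nsp16 2'-O-methyltransferase activities. This construct is suited to expressing tagged nsp10 in mammalian cells for studies such as localisation, interaction or functional analysis, although the record gives no purpose beyond mammalian expression.
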