Addgene plasmid #152272: pGBW-m4134156
Purpose: Mammalian expression plasmid for SARS-CoV-2 nsp10
Depositing lab: Ginkgo Bioworks & Benjie Chen. Depositing organization: Ginkgo Bioworks.
Backbone
  Vector backbone: pTwist_CMV_Puro_6
  Backbone size w/o insert (bp): 6080
  Vector type: Mammalian Expression
  Selectable markers: Puromycin
Growth in bacteria
  Bacterial resistance: Ampicillin, 100 μg/mL
  Growth temperature: 37°C
  Growth strain: DH5alpha
  Copy number: High Copy
Gene/Insert
  Gene/Insert name: SARS-CoV-2 nsp10
  Species: Severe acute respiratory syndrome coronavirus 2
  Insert size (bp): 410
  Mutation: wt
  Entrez Gene: ORF1ab (a.k.a. GU280_gp01)
  Promoter: CMV
  Tag / fusion protein: Cleavable TEV;3xFlag (C terminal on backbone)
  Cloning method: Unknown
Resource information
  A portion of this plasmid was derived from a plasmid made by: GinkgoBioworks
Depositor comments: NCBI reference sequence: YP_009725306.1
How to cite: pGBW-m4134156 was a gift from Ginkgo Bioworks & Benjie Chen (Addgene plasmid # 152272 ; http://n2t.net/addgene:152272 ; RRID:Addgene_152272)
